Addgene plasmid #209480: EC70122
Purpose: Cloning protospacers for Cas12a editing
Depositing lab: Wendy Harwood & Cristobal Uauy. Depositing organization: John Innes Centre. Publication: An optimised CRISPR Cas9 and Cas12a mutagenesis toolkit for Barley and Wheat. Lawrenson T, Clarke M, Kirby R, Forner M, Steuernagel B, Brown JKM, Harwood W. Plant Methods. 2024 Aug 13;20(1):123. doi: 10.1186/s13007-024-01234-y. PubMed 39138524.
Backbone
  Vector backbone: Unknown
  Vector type: CRISPR
  Selectable markers: LacZ
Growth in bacteria
  Bacterial resistance: Ampicillin, 100 μg/mL
  Growth temperature: 37°C
  Growth strain: DH5alpha
  Copy number: High Copy
Gene/Insert
  Gene/Insert name: Cas12a HH-DR-HDV
  Species: Lachnospiraceae bacterium
  Promoter: TaU3
  Cloning method: Restriction Enzyme; 5′ cloning site unknown (unknown if destroyed)
Terms and licenses: Academic/Nonprofit Terms; Industry Terms: Not Available to Industry
Depositor comments: GoldeGate level 1 position 4
How to cite: EC70122 was a gift from Wendy Harwood & Cristobal Uauy (Addgene plasmid # 209480 ; http://n2t.net/addgene:209480 ; RRID:Addgene_209480)
