[The description below was written by a language model from this plasmid's Addgene catalogue record and pLannotate feature annotations shown in this document.]
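Description:
EC70122 is a small (about 3.5 kb) high-copy E. coli cloning plasmid that serves as a guide RNA acceptor module for Cas12a genome editing in cereals, as part of a CRISPR toolkit developed for barley and wheat. The backbone is not named in the record, but the annotated features show a ColE1/pUC-type origin of replication and an AmpR (β-lactamase) cassette with its own promoter for ampicillin selection. There are also short fragments of an M13 origin, bom, lacI and an RSF origin, which look like remnants of the parental cloning vector rather than functional parts. The depositor describes it as a Golden Gate level 1, position 4 module, meaning it is designed to be assembled in a defined slot alongside other transcription units in a higher-level construct.

The payload is a "HH-DR-HDV" cassette under the TaU3 promoter, which is taken to be a wheat U3 small nuclear RNA promoter. It consists of a hammerhead ribozyme, the Cas12a direct repeat from Lachnospiraceae bacterium, and a hepatitis delta virus ribozyme. The two self-cleaving ribozymes trim the transcript so that a crRNA with precise ends is released. The feature table detects only a partial hammerhead ribozyme match; the TaU3 promoter, direct repeat and HDV ribozyme are not annotated. Downstream of the hammerhead lies a lac promoter/operator with CAP site, a pUC MCS and a lacZα fragment. This fits the listed LacZ marker and probably acts as a blue/white dropout that is replaced when a protospacer is inserted, although the cloning sites are not recorded. The stated purpose is cloning protospacers for Cas12a editing.
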