Features (pLannotate 1.2.2; 16 found; start..end, strand, type, name):
      3..134     -  rep_origin     M13 ori (fragment): M13 bacteriophage origin of replication; arrow indicates direction of (+) strand synthesis
    155..311     -  CDS            lacZα (fragment): LacZα fragment of β-galactosidase; lacZ fragment
    320..338     +  promoter       T7 promoter: promoter for bacteriophage T7 RNA polymerase
    794..817     +  misc_RNA       sTRSV HHRz (fragment): hammerhead ribozyme from the tobacco ringspot virus satellite RNA (Khvorova et al., 2003)
    859..901     +  CDS            lacI (fragment): lac repressor; lacI; The lac repressor binds to the lac operator to inhibit transcription in E. coli. This inhibition can be relieved by adding lactose or isopropyl-β-D-thiogalactopyranoside (IPTG).
    914..935     +  protein_bind   CAP binding site: CAP binding activates transcription in the presence of cAMP. E. coli catabolite activator protein
    950..980     +  promoter       lac promoter: promoter for the E. coli lac operon
    988..1004    +  protein_bind   lac operator: The lac repressor binds to the lac operator to inhibit transcription in E. coli. This inhibition can be relieved by adding lactose or isopropyl-β-D-thiogalactopyranoside (IPTG). lac repressor encoded by lacI
   1041..1097    -  misc_feature   MCS: pUC18/19 multiple cloning site
   1094..1251    +  CDS            lacZα (fragment): LacZα fragment of β-galactosidase; lacZ fragment
   1257..1356    -  misc_feature   bom (fragment): basis of mobility region from pBR322
   1556..1603    -  CDS            lacI (fragment): lac repressor; lacI; The lac repressor binds to the lac operator to inhibit transcription in E. coli. This inhibition can be relieved by adding lactose or isopropyl-β-D-thiogalactopyranoside (IPTG).
   1640..1680    -  rep_origin     RSF ori (fragment): Plasmids containing the RSF 1030 origin of replication can be propagated in E. coli cells that contain additional plasmids with compatible origins.
   1758..2346    -  rep_origin     ori: high-copy-number ColE1/pMB1/pBR322/pUC origin of replication
   2517..3377    -  CDS            AmpR: β-lactamase; bla; confers resistance to ampicillin, carbenicillin, and related antibiotics
   3378..3482    -  promoter       AmpR promoter: bla
>Addgene plasmid #209480 | EC70122 | addgene full sequence | sequence record 413858 | Addgene NGS Result
CTAAATTGTAAGCGTTAATATTTTGTTAAAATTCGCGTTAAATTTTTGTTAAATCAGCTCATTTTTTAAC
CAATAGGCCGAAATCGGCAAAATCCCTTATAAATCAAAAGAATAGACCGAGATAGGGTTGAGTGGCCGCT
ACAGGGCGCTCCCATTCGCCATTCAGGCTGCGCAACTGTTGGGAAGGGCGTTTCGGTGCGGGCCTCTTCG
CTATTACGCCAGCTGGCGAAAGGGGGATGTGCTGCAAGGCGATTAAGTTGGGTAACGCCAGGGTTTTCCC
AGTCACGACGTTGTAAAACGACGGCCAGTGAGCGCGACGTAATACGACTCACTATAGGGCGAATTGGCGG
AAGGCCGTCAAGGCCGCATCGCATGAAGACAATTACGGCGGCAGGGAGAGTTTTAACATTGACTAGCGTG
CTGATAATTTGTGAGAAATAATAATTGACAAGTAGATACTGACATTTGAGAAGAGCTTCTGAACTGTTAT
TAGTAACAAAAATGGAAAGCTGATGCACGGAAAAAGGAAAGAAAAAGCCATACTTTTTTTTAGGTAGGAA
AAGAAAAAGCCATACGAGACTGATGTCTCTCAGATGGGCCGGGATCTGTCTATCTAGCAGGCAGCAGCCC
TACCAACCTCACGGGCCAGCAATTACGAGTCCTTCTAAAACGTCCCGCCGAGGGCGCGTGGCCGTGCTGT
GCAGCAGCACGTCTAACATTAGTCCCACCTCGCCAGTTTACAGGGAGCAGAACCAGCTTATAAGCGGAGG
CGCGGCACCAAGAAGCAAAATTACTGATGAGTCCGTGAGGACGAAACGAGTAAGCTCGTCTAATTTCTAC
TAAGTGTAGATTGAGACCGCAGCTGGCACGACAGGTTTGCCGACTGGAAAGCGGGCAGTGAGCGCAACGC
AATTAATGTGAGTTAGCTCACTCATTAGGCACCCCAGGCTTTACACTTTATGCTTCCGGCTCGTATGTTG
TGTGGAATTGTGAGCGGATAACAATTTCACACAGGAAACAGCTATGACCATGATTACGCCAAGCTTGCAT
GCCTGCAGGTCGACTCTAGAGGATCCCCGGGTACCGAGCTCGAATTCACTGGCCGTCGTTTTACAACGTC
GTGACTGGGAAAACCCTGGCGTTACCCAACTTAATCGCCTTGCAGCACATCCCCCTTTCGCCAGCTGGCG
TAATAGCGAAGAGGCCCGCACCGATCGCCCTTCCCAACAGTTGCGCAGCCTGAATGGCGAATGGCGCCTG
ATGCGGTATTTTCTCCTTACGCATCTGTGCGGTATTTCACACCGCATATGGTGCACTCTCAGTACAATCT
GCTCTGATGCCGCATAGTTAAGCCAGCCCCGACACCCGCCAACACCCGCTGACGCGCCCTGACGGGCTTG
TCTGCTCCCGGCATCCGCTTACAGACAAGCTGTGACGGTCTCAGGCCGGCATGGTCCCAGCCTCCTCGCT
GGCGCCGGCTGGGCAACATGCTTCGGCATGGCGAATGGGACTTTTTCAGATTGTCTTCCTGGCCTGGGCC
TCATGGGCCTTCCGCTCACTGCCCGCTTTCCAGTCGGGAAACCTGTCGTGCCAGCTGCATTAACATGGTC
ATAGCTGTTTCCTTGCGTATTGGGCGCTCTCCGCTTCCTCGCTCACTGACTCGCTGCGCTCGGTCGTTCG
GGTAAAGCCTGGGGTGCCTAATGAGCAAAAGGCCAGCAAAAGGCCAGGAACCGTAAAAAGGCCGCGTTGC
TGGCGTTTTTCCATAGGCTCCGCCCCCCTGACGAGCATCACAAAAATCGACGCTCAAGTCAGAGGTGGCG
AAACCCGACAGGACTATAAAGATACCAGGCGTTTCCCCCTGGAAGCTCCCTCGTGCGCTCTCCTGTTCCG
ACCCTGCCGCTTACCGGATACCTGTCCGCCTTTCTCCCTTCGGGAAGCGTGGCGCTTTCTCATAGCTCAC
GCTGTAGGTATCTCAGTTCGGTGTAGGTCGTTCGCTCCAAGCTGGGCTGTGTGCACGAACCCCCCGTTCA
GCCCGACCGCTGCGCCTTATCCGGTAACTATCGTCTTGAGTCCAACCCGGTAAGACACGACTTATCGCCA
CTGGCAGCAGCCACTGGTAACAGGATTAGCAGAGCGAGGTATGTAGGCGGTGCTACAGAGTTCTTGAAGT
GGTGGCCTAACTACGGCTACACTAGAAGAACAGTATTTGGTATCTGCGCTCTGCTGAAGCCAGTTACCTT
CGGAAAAAGAGTTGGTAGCTCTTGATCCGGCAAACAAACCACCGCTGGTAGCGGTGGTTTTTTTGTTTGC
AAGCAGCAGATTACGCGCAGAAAAAAAGGATCTCAAGAAGATCCTTTGATCTTTTCTACGGGGTCTGACG
CTCAGTGGAACGAAAACTCACGTTAAGGGATTTTGGTCATGAGATTATCAAAAAGGATCTTCACCTAGAT
CCTTTTAAATTAAAAATGAAGTTTTAAATCAATCTAAAGTATATATGAGTAAACTTGGTCTGACAGTTAC
CAATGCTTAATCAGTGAGGCACCTATCTCAGCGATCTGTCTATTTCGTTCATCCATAGTTGCCTGACTCC
CCGTCGTGTAGATAACTACGATACGGGAGGGCTTACCATCTGGCCCCAGTGCTGCAATGATACCGCGAGA
ACCACGCTCACCGGCTCCAGATTTATCAGCAATAAACCAGCCAGCCGGAAGGGCCGAGCGCAGAAGTGGT
CCTGCAACTTTATCCGCCTCCATCCAGTCTATTAATTGTTGCCGGGAAGCTAGAGTAAGTAGTTCGCCAG
TTAATAGTTTGCGCAACGTTGTTGCCATTGCTACAGGCATCGTGGTGTCACGCTCGTCGTTTGGTATGGC
TTCATTCAGCTCCGGTTCCCAACGATCAAGGCGAGTTACATGATCCCCCATGTTGTGCAAAAAAGCGGTT
AGCTCCTTCGGTCCTCCGATCGTTGTCAGAAGTAAGTTGGCCGCAGTGTTATCACTCATGGTTATGGCAG
CACTGCATAATTCTCTTACTGTCATGCCATCCGTAAGATGCTTTTCTGTGACTGGTGAGTACTCAACCAA
GTCATTCTGAGAATAGTGTATGCGGCGACCGAGTTGCTCTTGCCCGGCGTCAATACGGGATAATACCGCG
CCACATAGCAGAACTTTAAAAGTGCTCATCATTGGAAAACGTTCTTCGGGGCGAAAACTCTCAAGGATCT
TACCGCTGTTGAGATCCAGTTCGATGTAACCCACTCGTGCACCCAACTGATCTTCAGCATCTTTTACTTT
CACCAGCGTTTCTGGGTGAGCAAAAACAGGAAGGCAAAATGCCGCAAAAAAGGGAATAAGGGCGACACGG
AAATGTTGAATACTCATACTCTTCCTTTTTCAATATTATTGAAGCATTTATCAGGGTTATTGTCTCATGA
GCGGATACATATTTGAATGTATTTAGAAAAATAAACAAATAGGGGTTCCGCGCACATTTCCCCGAAAAGT
GCCAC
